Addgene plasmid #133759: pLVX-Puro-TDP-43-M337V
Purpose: Lentiviral expression of human TDP-43 M337V disease mutant in mammalian cells.
Depositing lab: Shawn Ferguson. Depositing organization: Yale University. Publication: Pleiotropic requirements for human TDP-43 in the regulation of cell and organelle homeostasis. Roczniak-Ferguson A, Ferguson SM. Life Sci Alliance. 2019 Sep 16;2(5). pii: 2/5/e201900358. doi: 10.26508/lsa.201900358. Print 2019 Oct. PubMed 31527135.
Backbone
  Vector backbone: plvx-puro
  Backbone manufacturer: Clontech
  Backbone size w/o insert (bp): 8102
  Total vector size (bp): 9353
  Vector type: Mammalian Expression, Lentiviral
  Selectable markers: Puromycin
Growth in bacteria
  Bacterial resistance: Ampicillin, 100 μg/mL
  Growth temperature: 37°C
  Growth strain: NEB Stable
  Copy number: Unknown
Gene/Insert
  Gene/Insert name: TDP-43 (alt name: TARDBP)
  Species: H. sapiens (human)
  Insert size (bp): 1215
  Mutation: Changed methionine 337 to valine
  GenBank ID: NM_007375
  Entrez Gene: TARDBP (a.k.a. ALS10, TDP-43)
  Promoter: CMV
  Cloning method: Gibson Cloning
  Sequencing primers: 5′ ggcgtgtacggtgggagg; 3′ gcatgctccagactgccttgg
Terms and licenses: Academic/Nonprofit Terms; Industry Terms: Not Available to Industry
Depositor comments: Please visit https://www.biorxiv.org/content/10.1101/560144v1 for bioRxiv preprint.
How to cite: pLVX-Puro-TDP-43-M337V was a gift from Shawn Ferguson (Addgene plasmid # 133759 ; http://n2t.net/addgene:133759 ; RRID:Addgene_133759)
