[The description below was written by a language model from this plasmid's Addgene catalogue record and pLannotate feature annotations shown in this document.]
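Description:
pLVX-Puro-TDP-43-M337V is an HIV-1-derived lentiviral transfer plasmid built on the Clontech pLVX-Puro backbone for expressing a disease-associated mutant of human TDP-43 (TARDBP) in mammalian cells. In bacteria it is maintained through a high-copy ColE1/pUC-type origin and selected with ampicillin via the β-lactamase gene. Remnants of a lac promoter/operator region and an SV40 polyadenylation signal lie in the plasmid backbone outside the viral unit.

The region to be packaged is bounded by two HIV-1 long terminal repeats, both annotated as truncated LTRs and each preceded by a nef-derived fragment. It contains the Ψ packaging signal with an adjoining gag fragment, the Rev response element for Rev-dependent nuclear export of the genomic RNA, and the cPPT/CTS element, which aids nuclear import of the reverse-transcribed genome. Because the viral structural and enzymatic genes are absent, these functions must be supplied in trans to produce particles.

Within this unit, the CMV immediate-early enhancer and promoter drive the TARDBP open reading frame, inserted by Gibson assembly just after a residual multiple cloning site and carrying a methionine-to-valine change at residue 337. No epitope tag or fluorescent reporter is annotated. Downstream, a mouse PGK promoter independently drives puromycin N-acetyltransferase, allowing selection of stably transduced cells, and a WPRE enhances transcript expression.

The depositor sequence matches the stated total size. The repository's sequencing result is slightly shorter but shows the same feature set and order. The construct is suited to stable expression of the mutant protein, for example in studies of TDP-43 function in cell and organelle homeostasis.
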