Features (pLannotate 1.2.2; 24 found; start..end, strand, type, name):
    377..634     +  LTR            5' LTR (truncated): truncated 5' long terminal repeat (LTR) from HIV-1
    681..806     +  misc_feature   HIV-1 Ψ: packaging signal of human immunodeficiency virus type 1
    790..1128    +  CDS            HIV-1 gag (fragment): gag protein from human immunodeficiency virus 1; gag
   1303..1536    +  misc_feature   RRE: The Rev response element (RRE) of HIV-1 allows for Rev-dependent mRNA export from the nucleus to the cytoplasm.
   1913..2013    +  CDS            Rev (fragment): human immunodeficiency virus 1 (HIV-1) Rev protein; rev; enhances nuclear export of unspliced and incompletely spliced viral mRNAs
   2028..2143    +  misc_feature   cPPT/CTS: central polypurine tract and central termination sequence of HIV-1 (lacking the first T)
   2201..2504    +  enhancer       CMV enhancer: human cytomegalovirus immediate early enhancer
   2505..2708    +  promoter       CMV promoter: human cytomegalovirus (CMV) immediate early promoter
   2793..2861    +  misc_feature   MCS (fragment): multiple cloning site
   2867..4108    +  CDS            TARDBP: TADBP_HUMAN - Also known as TDP43. Experimental evidence at protein level: Swiss-Prot protein existence level 1. RNA-binding protein that is involved in various steps of RNA biogenesis and processing (PubMed:23519609). Preferentially binds, via its two RNA recognition motifs RRM1 and RRM2, to GU-repeats on RNA molecules predominantly localized within long introns and in the 3'UTR of mRNAs (PubMed:23519609, PubMed:24240615, PubMed:24464995). In turn, regulates the splicing of many non-coding and protein-coding RNAs including proteins involved in neuronal survival, as well as mRNAs that encode p
   4141..4640    +  promoter       PGK promoter: mouse phosphoglycerate kinase 1 promoter
   4661..5260    +  CDS            PuroR: puromycin N-acetyltransferase; pac from Streptomyces alboniger; confers resistance to puromycin
   5274..5862    +  misc_feature   WPRE: woodchuck hepatitis virus posttranscriptional regulatory element
   5879..6397    +  CDS            nef (fragment): NEF_HV1BR - Experimental evidence at protein level: Swiss-Prot protein existence level 1. Extracellular Nef protein targets CD4(+) T-lymphocytes for apoptosis by interacting with CXCR4 surface receptors (PubMed:14990729). From Human immunodeficiency virus type 1 group M subtype B (isolate BRU/LAI) (HIV-1).
   6445..6702    +  LTR            5' LTR (truncated): truncated 5' long terminal repeat (LTR) from HIV-1
   6855..6871    -  protein_bind   lac operator: The lac repressor binds to the lac operator to inhibit transcription in E. coli. This inhibition can be relieved by adding lactose or isopropyl-β-D-thiogalactopyranoside (IPTG). lac repressor encoded by lacI
   6879..6909    -  promoter       lac promoter: promoter for the E. coli lac operon
   6924..6945    -  protein_bind   CAP binding site: CAP binding activates transcription in the presence of cAMP. E. coli catabolite activator protein
   6958..7050    -  CDS            lacI (fragment): lac repressor; lacI; The lac repressor binds to the lac operator to inhibit transcription in E. coli. This inhibition can be relieved by adding lactose or isopropyl-β-D-thiogalactopyranoside (IPTG).
   7233..7821    -  rep_origin     ori: high-copy-number ColE1/pMB1/pBR322/pUC origin of replication
   7992..8852    -  CDS            AmpR: β-lactamase; bla; confers resistance to ampicillin, carbenicillin, and related antibiotics
   8853..8957    -  promoter       AmpR promoter: bla
   9005..9139    +  polyA_signal   SV40 poly(A) signal: SV40 polyadenylation signal
   9353..329     +  CDS            nef (fragment) (across the origin): NEF_HV1BR - Experimental evidence at protein level: Swiss-Prot protein existence level 1. Extracellular Nef protein targets CD4(+) T-lymphocytes for apoptosis by interacting with CXCR4 surface receptors (PubMed:14990729). From Human immunodeficiency virus type 1 group M subtype B (isolate BRU/LAI) (HIV-1).
>Addgene plasmid #133759 | pLVX-Puro-TDP-43-M337V | depositor full sequence | sequence record 257043 | pLVX-Puro-TDP-43-M337V sequence 9353 bps
TGGAAGGGCTAATTCACTCCCAAAGAAGACAAGATATCCTTGATCTGTGGATCTACCACACACAAGGCTA
CTTCCCTGATTAGCAGAACTACACACCAGGGCCAGGGGTCAGATATCCACTGACCTTTGGATGGTGCTAC
AAGCTAGTACCAGTTGAGCCAGATAAGGTAGAAGAGGCCAATAAAGGAGAGAACACCAGCTTGTTACACC
CTGTGAGCCTGCATGGGATGGATGACCCGGAGAGAGAAGTGTTAGAGTGGAGGTTTGACAGCCGCCTAGC
ATTTCATCACGTGGCCCGAGAGCTGCATCCGGAGTACTTCAAGAACTGCTGATATCGAGCTTGCTACAAG
GGACTTTCCGCTGGGGACTTTCCAGGGAGGCGTGGCCTGGGCGGGACTGGGGAGTGGCGAGCCCTCAGAT
CCTGCATATAAGCAGCTGCTTTTTGCCTGTACTGGGTCTCTCTGGTTAGACCAGATCTGAGCCTGGGAGC
TCTCTGGCTAACTAGGGAACCCACTGCTTAAGCCTCAATAAAGCTTGCCTTGAGTGCTTCAAGTAGTGTG
TGCCCGTCTGTTGTGTGACTCTGGTAACTAGAGATCCCTCAGACCCTTTTAGTCAGTGTGGAAAATCTCT
AGCAGTGGCGCCCGAACAGGGACTTGAAAGCGAAAGGGAAACCAGAGGAGCTCTCTCGACGCAGGACTCG
GCTTGCTGAAGCGCGCACGGCAAGAGGCGAGGGGCGGCGACTGGTGAGTACGCCAAAAATTTTGACTAGC
GGAGGCTAGAAGGAGAGAGATGGGTGCGAGAGCGTCAGTATTAAGCGGGGGAGAATTAGATCGCGATGGG
AAAAAATTCGGTTAAGGCCAGGGGGAAAGAAAAAATATAAATTAAAACATATAGTATGGGCAAGCAGGGA
GCTAGAACGATTCGCAGTTAATCCTGGCCTGTTAGAAACATCAGAAGGCTGTAGACAAATACTGGGACAG
CTACAACCATCCCTTCAGACAGGATCAGAAGAACTTAGATCATTATATAATACAGTAGCAACCCTCTATT
GTGTGCATCAAAGGATAGAGATAAAAGACACCAAGGAAGCTTTAGACAAGATAGAGGAAGAGCAAAACAA
AAGTAAGACCACCGCACAGCAAGCGGCCGGCCGCTGATCTTCAGACCTGGAGGAGGAGATATGAGGGACA
ATTGGAGAAGTGAATTATATAAATATAAAGTAGTAAAAATTGAACCATTAGGAGTAGCACCCACCAAGGC
AAAGAGAAGAGTGGTGCAGAGAGAAAAAAGAGCAGTGGGAATAGGAGCTTTGTTCCTTGGGTTCTTGGGA
GCAGCAGGAAGCACTATGGGCGCAGCGTCAATGACGCTGACGGTACAGGCCAGACAATTATTGTCTGGTA
TAGTGCAGCAGCAGAACAATTTGCTGAGGGCTATTGAGGCGCAACAGCATCTGTTGCAACTCACAGTCTG
GGGCATCAAGCAGCTCCAGGCAAGAATCCTGGCTGTGGAAAGATACCTAAAGGATCAACAGCTCCTGGGG
ATTTGGGGTTGCTCTGGAAAACTCATTTGCACCACTGCTGTGCCTTGGAATGCTAGTTGGAGTAATAAAT
CTCTGGAACAGATTTGGAATCACACGACCTGGATGGAGTGGGACAGAGAAATTAACAATTACACAAGCTT
AATACACTCCTTAATTGAAGAATCGCAAAACCAGCAAGAAAAGAATGAACAAGAATTATTGGAATTAGAT
AAATGGGCAAGTTTGTGGAATTGGTTTAACATAACAAATTGGCTGTGGTATATAAAATTATTCATAATGA
TAGTAGGAGGCTTGGTAGGTTTAAGAATAGTTTTTGCTGTACTTTCTATAGTGAATAGAGTTAGGCAGGG
ATATTCACCATTATCGTTTCAGACCCACCTCCCAACCCCGAGGGGACCCGACAGGCCCGAAGGAATAGAA
GAAGAAGGTGGAGAGAGAGACAGAGACAGATCCATTCGATTAGTGAACGGATCTCGACGGTATCGCCTTT
AAAAGAAAAGGGGGGATTGGGGGGTACAGTGCAGGGGAAAGAATAGTAGACATAATAGCAACAGACATAC
AAACTAAAGAATTACAAAAACAAATTACAAAAATTCAAAATTTTCGGGTTTATTACAGGGACAGCAGAGA
TCCAGTTTATCGATAAGCTTGGGAGTTCCGCGTTACATAACTTACGGTAAATGGCCCGCCTGGCTGACCG
CCCAACGACCCCCGCCCATTGACGTCAATAATGACGTATGTTCCCATAGTAACGCCAATAGGGACTTTCC
ATTGACGTCAATGGGTGGAGTATTTACGGTAAACTGCCCACTTGGCAGTACATCAAGTGTATCATATGCC
AAGTACGCCCCCTATTGACGTCAATGACGGTAAATGGCCCGCCTGGCATTATGCCCAGTACATGACCTTA
TGGGACTTTCCTACTTGGCAGTACATCTACGTATTAGTCATCGCTATTACCATGGTGATGCGGTTTTGGC
AGTACATCAATGGGCGTGGATAGCGGTTTGACTCACGGGGATTTCCAAGTCTCCACCCCATTGACGTCAA
TGGGAGTTTGTTTTGGCACCAAAATCAACGGGACTTTCCAAAATGTCGTAACAACTCCGCCCCATTGACG
CAAATGGGCGGTAGGCGTGTACGGTGGGAGGTCTATATAAGCAGAGCTCGTTTAGTGAACCGTCAGATCG
CCTGGAGACGCCATCCACGCTGTTTTGACCTCCATAGAAGACACCGACTCTACTAGAGGATCGCTAGCGC
TACCGGACTCAGATCTCGAGCTCAAGCTTCGAATTCTGCAGTCGACGGTACCGCGGGCCCGCCACCATGT
CTGAATATATTCGGGTAACCGAAGATGAGAACGATGAGCCCATTGAAATACCATCGGAAGACGATGGGAC
GGTGCTGCTCTCCACGGTTACAGCCCAGTTTCCAGGGGCGTGTGGGCTTCGCTACAGGAATCCAGTGTCT
CAGTGTATGAGAGGTGTCCGGCTGGTAGAAGGAATTCTGCATGCCCCAGATGCTGGCTGGGGAAATCTGG
TGTATGTTGTCAACTATCCAAAAGATAACAAAAGAAAAATGGATGAGACAGATGCTTCATCAGCAGTGAA
AGTGAAAAGAGCAGTCCAGAAAACATCCGATTTAATAGTGTTGGGTCTCCCATGGAAAACAACCGAACAG
GACCTGAAAGAGTATTTTAGTACCTTTGGAGAAGTTCTTATGGTGCAGGTCAAGAAAGATCTTAAGACTG
GTCATTCAAAGGGGTTTGGCTTTGTTCGTTTTACGGAATATGAAACACAAGTGAAAGTAATGTCACAGCG
ACATATGATAGATGGACGATGGTGTGACTGCAAACTTCCTAATTCTAAGCAAAGCCAAGATGAGCCTTTG
AGAAGCAGAAAAGTGTTTGTGGGGCGCTGTACAGAGGACATGACTGAGGATGAGCTGCGGGAGTTCTTCT
CTCAGTACGGGGATGTGATGGATGTCTTCATCCCCAAGCCATTCAGGGCCTTTGCCTTTGTTACATTTGC
AGATGATCAGATTGCGCAGTCTCTTTGTGGAGAGGACTTGATCATTAAAGGAATCAGCGTTCATATATCC
AATGCCGAACCTAAGCACAATAGCAATAGACAGTTAGAAAGAAGTGGAAGATTTGGTGGTAATCCAGGTG
GCTTTGGGAATCAGGGTGGATTTGGTAATAGCAGAGGGGGTGGAGCTGGTTTGGGAAACAATCAAGGTAG
TAATATGGGTGGTGGGATGAACTTTGGTGCGTTCAGCATTAATCCAGCCATGATGGCTGCCGCCCAGGCA
GCACTACAGAGCAGTTGGGGTATGGTGGGCATGTTAGCCAGCCAGCAGAACCAGTCAGGCCCATCGGGTA
ATAACCAAAACCAAGGCAACATGCAGAGGGAGCCAAACCAGGCCTTCGGTTCTGGAAATAACTCTTATAG
TGGCTCTAATTCTGGTGCAGCAATTGGTTGGGGATCAGCATCCAATGCAGGGTCGGGCAGTGGTTTTAAT
GGAGGCTTTGGCTCAAGCATGGATTCTAAGTCTTCTGGCTGGGGAATGTAGGGGATCCCGCGACTCTAGA
TAATTCTACCGGGTAGGGGAGGCGCTTTTCCCAAGGCAGTCTGGAGCATGCGCTTTAGCAGCCCCGCTGG
GCACTTGGCGCTACACAAGTGGCCTCTGGCCTCGCACACATTCCACATCCACCGGTAGGCGCCAACCGGC
TCCGTTCTTTGGTGGCCCCTTCGCGCCACCTTCTACTCCTCCCCTAGTCAGGAAGTTCCCCCCCGCCCCG
CAGCTCGCGTCGTGCAGGACGTGACAAATGGAAGTAGCACGTCTCACTAGTCTCGTGCAGATGGACAGCA
CCGCTGAGCAATGGAAGCGGGTAGGCCTTTGGGGCAGCGGCCAATAGCAGCTTTGCTCCTTCGCTTTCTG
GGCTCAGAGGCTGGGAAGGGGTGGGTCCGGGGGCGGGCTCAGGGGCGGGCTCAGGGGCGGGGCGGGCGCC
CGAAGGTCCTCCGGAGGCCCGGCATTCTGCACGCTTCAAAAGCGCACGTCTGCCGCGCTGTTCTCCTCTT
CCTCATCTCCGGGCCTTTCGACCTGCAGCCCAAGCTTACCATGACCGAGTACAAGCCCACGGTGCGCCTC
GCCACCCGCGACGACGTCCCCAGGGCCGTACGCACCCTCGCCGCCGCGTTCGCCGACTACCCCGCCACGC
GCCACACCGTCGATCCGGACCGCCACATCGAGCGGGTCACCGAGCTGCAAGAACTCTTCCTCACGCGCGT
CGGGCTCGACATCGGCAAGGTGTGGGTCGCGGACGACGGCGCCGCGGTGGCGGTCTGGACCACGCCGGAG
AGCGTCGAAGCGGGGGCGGTGTTCGCCGAGATCGGCCCGCGCATGGCCGAGTTGAGCGGTTCCCGGCTGG
CCGCGCAGCAACAGATGGAAGGCCTCCTGGCGCCGCACCGGCCCAAGGAGCCCGCGTGGTTCCTGGCCAC
CGTCGGCGTCTCGCCCGACCACCAGGGCAAGGGTCTGGGCAGCGCCGTCGTGCTCCCCGGAGTGGAGGCG
GCCGAGCGCGCCGGGGTGCCCGCCTTCCTGGAGACCTCCGCGCCCCGCAACCTCCCCTTCTACGAGCGGC
TCGGCTTCACCGTCACCGCCGACGTCGAGGTGCCCGAAGGACCGCGCACCTGGTGCATGACCCGCAAGCC
CGGTGCCTGACCGCGTCTGGAACAATCAACCTCTGGATTACAAAATTTGTGAAAGATTGACTGGTATTCT
TAACTATGTTGCTCCTTTTACGCTATGTGGATACGCTGCTTTAATGCCTTTGTATCATGCTATTGCTTCC
CGTATGGCTTTCATTTTCTCCTCCTTGTATAAATCCTGGTTGCTGTCTCTTTATGAGGAGTTGTGGCCCG
TTGTCAGGCAACGTGGCGTGGTGTGCACTGTGTTTGCTGACGCAACCCCCACTGGTTGGGGCATTGCCAC
CACCTGTCAGCTCCTTTCCGGGACTTTCGCTTTCCCCCTCCCTATTGCCACGGCGGAACTCATCGCCGCC
TGCCTTGCCCGCTGCTGGACAGGGGCTCGGCTGTTGGGCACTGACAATTCCGTGGTGTTGTCGGGGAAGC
TGACGTCCTTTCCATGGCTGCTCGCCTGTGTTGCCACCTGGATTCTGCGCGGGACGTCCTTCTGCTACGT
CCCTTCGGCCCTCAATCCAGCGGACCTTCCTTCCCGCGGCCTGCTGCCGGCTCTGCGGCCTCTTCCGCGT
CTTCGCCTTCGCCCTCAGACGAGTCGGATCTCCCTTTGGGCCGCCTCCCCGCCTGGAATTAATTCTGCAG
TCGAGACCTAGAAAAACATGGAGCAATCACAAGTAGCAATACAGCAGCTACCAATGCTGATTGTGCCTGG
CTAGAAGCACAAGAGGAGGAGGAGGTGGGTTTTCCAGTCACACCTCAGGTACCTTTAAGACCAATGACTT
ACAAGGCAGCTGTAGATCTTAGCCACTTTTTAAAAGAAAAGAGGGGACTGGAAGGGCTAATTCACTCCCA
ACGAAGACAAGATATCCTTGATCTGTGGATCTACCACACACAAGGCTACTTCCCTGATTAGCAGAACTAC
ACACCAGGGCCAGGGGTCAGATATCCACTGACCTTTGGATGGTGCTACAAGCTAGTACCAGTTGAGCCAG
ATAAGGTAGAAGAGGCCAATAAAGGAGAGAACACCAGCTTGTTACACCCTGTGAGCCTGCATGGGATGGA
TGACCCGGAGAGAGAAGTGTTAGAGTGGAGGTTTGACAGCCGCCTAGCATTTCATCACGTGGCCCGAGAG
CTGCATCCGGAGTACTTCAAGAACTGCTGATATCGAGCTTGCTACAAGGGACTTTCCGCTGGGGACTTTC
CAGGGAGGCGTGGCCTGGGCGGGACTGGGGAGTGGCGAGCCCTCAGATCCTGCATATAAGCAGCTGCTTT
TTGCCTGTACTGGGTCTCTCTGGTTAGACCAGATCTGAGCCTGGGAGCTCTCTGGCTAACTAGGGAACCC
ACTGCTTAAGCCTCAATAAAGCTTGCCTTGAGTGCTTCAAGTAGTGTGTGCCCGTCTGTTGTGTGACTCT
GGTAACTAGAGATCCCTCAGACCCTTTTAGTCAGTGTGGAAAATCTCTAGCAGTAGTAGTTCATGTCATC
TTATTATTCAGTATTTATAACTTGCAAAGAAATGAATATCAGAGAGTGAGAGGCCTTGACATTGCTAGCG
TTTTACCGTCGACCTCTAGCTAGAGCTTGGCGTAATCATGGTCATAGCTGTTTCCTGTGTGAAATTGTTA
TCCGCTCACAATTCCACACAACATACGAGCCGGAAGCATAAAGTGTAAAGCCTGGGGTGCCTAATGAGTG
AGCTAACTCACATTAATTGCGTTGCGCTCACTGCCCGCTTTCCAGTCGGGAAACCTGTCGTGCCAGCTGC
ATTAATGAATCGGCCAACGCGCGGGGAGAGGCGGTTTGCGTATTGGGCGCTCTTCCGCTTCCTCGCTCAC
TGACTCGCTGCGCTCGGTCGTTCGGCTGCGGCGAGCGGTATCAGCTCACTCAAAGGCGGTAATACGGTTA
TCCACAGAATCAGGGGATAACGCAGGAAAGAACATGTGAGCAAAAGGCCAGCAAAAGGCCAGGAACCGTA
AAAAGGCCGCGTTGCTGGCGTTTTTCCATAGGCTCCGCCCCCCTGACGAGCATCACAAAAATCGACGCTC
AAGTCAGAGGTGGCGAAACCCGACAGGACTATAAAGATACCAGGCGTTTCCCCCTGGAAGCTCCCTCGTG
CGCTCTCCTGTTCCGACCCTGCCGCTTACCGGATACCTGTCCGCCTTTCTCCCTTCGGGAAGCGTGGCGC
TTTCTCATAGCTCACGCTGTAGGTATCTCAGTTCGGTGTAGGTCGTTCGCTCCAAGCTGGGCTGTGTGCA
CGAACCCCCCGTTCAGCCCGACCGCTGCGCCTTATCCGGTAACTATCGTCTTGAGTCCAACCCGGTAAGA
CACGACTTATCGCCACTGGCAGCAGCCACTGGTAACAGGATTAGCAGAGCGAGGTATGTAGGCGGTGCTA
CAGAGTTCTTGAAGTGGTGGCCTAACTACGGCTACACTAGAAGAACAGTATTTGGTATCTGCGCTCTGCT
GAAGCCAGTTACCTTCGGAAAAAGAGTTGGTAGCTCTTGATCCGGCAAACAAACCACCGCTGGTAGCGGT
GGTTTTTTTGTTTGCAAGCAGCAGATTACGCGCAGAAAAAAAGGATCTCAAGAAGATCCTTTGATCTTTT
CTACGGGGTCTGACGCTCAGTGGAACGAAAACTCACGTTAAGGGATTTTGGTCATGAGATTATCAAAAAG
GATCTTCACCTAGATCCTTTTAAATTAAAAATGAAGTTTTAAATCAATCTAAAGTATATATGAGTAAACT
TGGTCTGACAGTTACCAATGCTTAATCAGTGAGGCACCTATCTCAGCGATCTGTCTATTTCGTTCATCCA
TAGTTGCCTGACTCCCCGTCGTGTAGATAACTACGATACGGGAGGGCTTACCATCTGGCCCCAGTGCTGC
AATGATACCGCGAGACCCACGCTCACCGGCTCCAGATTTATCAGCAATAAACCAGCCAGCCGGAAGGGCC
GAGCGCAGAAGTGGTCCTGCAACTTTATCCGCCTCCATCCAGTCTATTAATTGTTGCCGGGAAGCTAGAG
TAAGTAGTTCGCCAGTTAATAGTTTGCGCAACGTTGTTGCCATTGCTACAGGCATCGTGGTGTCACGCTC
GTCGTTTGGTATGGCTTCATTCAGCTCCGGTTCCCAACGATCAAGGCGAGTTACATGATCCCCCATGTTG
TGCAAAAAAGCGGTTAGCTCCTTCGGTCCTCCGATCGTTGTCAGAAGTAAGTTGGCCGCAGTGTTATCAC
TCATGGTTATGGCAGCACTGCATAATTCTCTTACTGTCATGCCATCCGTAAGATGCTTTTCTGTGACTGG
TGAGTACTCAACCAAGTCATTCTGAGAATAGTGTATGCGGCGACCGAGTTGCTCTTGCCCGGCGTCAATA
CGGGATAATACCGCGCCACATAGCAGAACTTTAAAAGTGCTCATCATTGGAAAACGTTCTTCGGGGCGAA
AACTCTCAAGGATCTTACCGCTGTTGAGATCCAGTTCGATGTAACCCACTCGTGCACCCAACTGATCTTC
AGCATCTTTTACTTTCACCAGCGTTTCTGGGTGAGCAAAAACAGGAAGGCAAAATGCCGCAAAAAAGGGA
ATAAGGGCGACACGGAAATGTTGAATACTCATACTCTTCCTTTTTCAATATTATTGAAGCATTTATCAGG
GTTATTGTCTCATGAGCGGATACATATTTGAATGTATTTAGAAAAATAAACAAATAGGGGTTCCGCGCAC
ATTTCCCCGAAAAGTGCCACCTGACGTCGACGGATCGGGAGATCAACTTGTTTATTGCAGCTTATAATGG
TTACAAATAAAGCAATAGCATCACAAATTTCACAAATAAAGCATTTTTTTCACTGCATTCTAGTTGTGGT
TTGTCCAAACTCATCAATGTATCTTATCATGTCTGGATCAACTGGATAACTCAAGCTAACCAAAATCATC
CCAAACTTCCCACCCCATACCCTATTACCACTGCCAATTACCTGTGGTTTCATTTACTCTAAACCTGTGA
TTCCTCTGAATTATTTTCATTTTAAAGAAATTGTATTTGTTAAATATGTACTACAAACTTAGTAGTTTTT
AAAGAAATTGTATTTGTTAAATATGTACTACAAACTTAGTAGT
