Features (pLannotate 1.2.2; 24 found; start..end, strand, type, name):
     17..346     +  CDS            nef (fragment): NEF_HV1BR - Experimental evidence at protein level: Swiss-Prot protein existence level 1. Extracellular Nef protein targets CD4(+) T-lymphocytes for apoptosis by interacting with CXCR4 surface receptors (PubMed:14990729). From Human immunodeficiency virus type 1 group M subtype B (isolate BRU/LAI) (HIV-1).
    394..651     +  LTR            5' LTR (truncated): truncated 5' long terminal repeat (LTR) from HIV-1
    698..823     +  misc_feature   HIV-1 Ψ: packaging signal of human immunodeficiency virus type 1
    807..1145    +  CDS            HIV-1 gag (fragment): gag protein from human immunodeficiency virus 1; gag
   1320..1553    +  misc_feature   RRE: The Rev response element (RRE) of HIV-1 allows for Rev-dependent mRNA export from the nucleus to the cytoplasm.
   1930..2030    +  CDS            Rev (fragment): human immunodeficiency virus 1 (HIV-1) Rev protein; rev; enhances nuclear export of unspliced and incompletely spliced viral mRNAs
   2045..2160    +  misc_feature   cPPT/CTS: central polypurine tract and central termination sequence of HIV-1 (lacking the first T)
   2218..2521    +  enhancer       CMV enhancer: human cytomegalovirus immediate early enhancer
   2522..2725    +  promoter       CMV promoter: human cytomegalovirus (CMV) immediate early promoter
   2810..2878    +  misc_feature   MCS (fragment): multiple cloning site
   2884..4125    +  CDS            TARDBP: TADBP_HUMAN - Also known as TDP43. Experimental evidence at protein level: Swiss-Prot protein existence level 1. RNA-binding protein that is involved in various steps of RNA biogenesis and processing (PubMed:23519609). Preferentially binds, via its two RNA recognition motifs RRM1 and RRM2, to GU-repeats on RNA molecules predominantly localized within long introns and in the 3'UTR of mRNAs (PubMed:23519609, PubMed:24240615, PubMed:24464995). In turn, regulates the splicing of many non-coding and protein-coding RNAs including proteins involved in neuronal survival, as well as mRNAs that encode p
   4158..4657    +  promoter       PGK promoter: mouse phosphoglycerate kinase 1 promoter
   4678..5277    +  CDS            PuroR: puromycin N-acetyltransferase; pac from Streptomyces alboniger; confers resistance to puromycin
   5291..5879    +  misc_feature   WPRE: woodchuck hepatitis virus posttranscriptional regulatory element
   5896..6414    +  CDS            nef (fragment): NEF_HV1BR - Experimental evidence at protein level: Swiss-Prot protein existence level 1. Extracellular Nef protein targets CD4(+) T-lymphocytes for apoptosis by interacting with CXCR4 surface receptors (PubMed:14990729). From Human immunodeficiency virus type 1 group M subtype B (isolate BRU/LAI) (HIV-1).
   6462..6719    +  LTR            5' LTR (truncated): truncated 5' long terminal repeat (LTR) from HIV-1
   6872..6888    -  protein_bind   lac operator: The lac repressor binds to the lac operator to inhibit transcription in E. coli. This inhibition can be relieved by adding lactose or isopropyl-β-D-thiogalactopyranoside (IPTG). lac repressor encoded by lacI
   6896..6926    -  promoter       lac promoter: promoter for the E. coli lac operon
   6941..6962    -  protein_bind   CAP binding site: CAP binding activates transcription in the presence of cAMP. E. coli catabolite activator protein
   6975..7067    -  CDS            lacI (fragment): lac repressor; lacI; The lac repressor binds to the lac operator to inhibit transcription in E. coli. This inhibition can be relieved by adding lactose or isopropyl-β-D-thiogalactopyranoside (IPTG).
   7250..7838    -  rep_origin     ori: high-copy-number ColE1/pMB1/pBR322/pUC origin of replication
   8009..8869    -  CDS            AmpR: β-lactamase; bla; confers resistance to ampicillin, carbenicillin, and related antibiotics
   8870..8974    -  promoter       AmpR promoter: bla
   9022..9156    +  polyA_signal   SV40 poly(A) signal: SV40 polyadenylation signal
>Addgene plasmid #133759 | pLVX-Puro-TDP-43-M337V | addgene full sequence | sequence record 264553 | Addgene NGS Result
ACTACAAACTTAGTAGTTGGAAGGGCTAATTCACTCCCAAAGAAGACAAGATATCCTTGATCTGTGGATC
TACCACACACAAGGCTACTTCCCTGATTAGCAGAACTACACACCAGGGCCAGGGGTCAGATATCCACTGA
CCTTTGGATGGTGCTACAAGCTAGTACCAGTTGAGCCAGATAAGGTAGAAGAGGCCAATAAAGGAGAGAA
CACCAGCTTGTTACACCCTGTGAGCCTGCATGGGATGGATGACCCGGAGAGAGAAGTGTTAGAGTGGAGG
TTTGACAGCCGCCTAGCATTTCATCACGTGGCCCGAGAGCTGCATCCGGAGTACTTCAAGAACTGCTGAT
ATCGAGCTTGCTACAAGGGACTTTCCGCTGGGGACTTTCCAGGGAGGCGTGGCCTGGGCGGGACTGGGGA
GTGGCGAGCCCTCAGATCCTGCATATAAGCAGCTGCTTTTTGCCTGTACTGGGTCTCTCTGGTTAGACCA
GATCTGAGCCTGGGAGCTCTCTGGCTAACTAGGGAACCCACTGCTTAAGCCTCAATAAAGCTTGCCTTGA
GTGCTTCAAGTAGTGTGTGCCCGTCTGTTGTGTGACTCTGGTAACTAGAGATCCCTCAGACCCTTTTAGT
CAGTGTGGAAAATCTCTAGCAGTGGCGCCCGAACAGGGACTTGAAAGCGAAAGGGAAACCAGAGGAGCTC
TCTCGACGCAGGACTCGGCTTGCTGAAGCGCGCACGGCAAGAGGCGAGGGGCGGCGACTGGTGAGTACGC
CAAAAATTTTGACTAGCGGAGGCTAGAAGGAGAGAGATGGGTGCGAGAGCGTCAGTATTAAGCGGGGGAG
AATTAGATCGCGATGGGAAAAAATTCGGTTAAGGCCAGGGGGAAAGAAAAAATATAAATTAAAACATATA
GTATGGGCAAGCAGGGAGCTAGAACGATTCGCAGTTAATCCTGGCCTGTTAGAAACATCAGAAGGCTGTA
GACAAATACTGGGACAGCTACAACCATCCCTTCAGACAGGATCAGAAGAACTTAGATCATTATATAATAC
AGTAGCAACCCTCTATTGTGTGCATCAAAGGATAGAGATAAAAGACACCAAGGAAGCTTTAGACAAGATA
GAGGAAGAGCAAAACAAAAGTAAGACCACCGCACAGCAAGCGGCCGGCCGCTGATCTTCAGACCTGGAGG
AGGAGATATGAGGGACAATTGGAGAAGTGAATTATATAAATATAAAGTAGTAAAAATTGAACCATTAGGA
GTAGCACCCACCAAGGCAAAGAGAAGAGTGGTGCAGAGAGAAAAAAGAGCAGTGGGAATAGGAGCTTTGT
TCCTTGGGTTCTTGGGAGCAGCAGGAAGCACTATGGGCGCAGCGTCAATGACGCTGACGGTACAGGCCAG
ACAATTATTGTCTGGTATAGTGCAGCAGCAGAACAATTTGCTGAGGGCTATTGAGGCGCAACAGCATCTG
TTGCAACTCACAGTCTGGGGCATCAAGCAGCTCCAGGCAAGAATCCTGGCTGTGGAAAGATACCTAAAGG
ATCAACAGCTCCTGGGGATTTGGGGTTGCTCTGGAAAACTCATTTGCACCACTGCTGTGCCTTGGAATGC
TAGTTGGAGTAATAAATCTCTGGAACAGATTTGGAATCACACGACCTGGATGGAGTGGGACAGAGAAATT
AACAATTACACAAGCTTAATACACTCCTTAATTGAAGAATCGCAAAACCAGCAAGAAAAGAATGAACAAG
AATTATTGGAATTAGATAAATGGGCAAGTTTGTGGAATTGGTTTAACATAACAAATTGGCTGTGGTATAT
AAAATTATTCATAATGATAGTAGGAGGCTTGGTAGGTTTAAGAATAGTTTTTGCTGTACTTTCTATAGTG
AATAGAGTTAGGCAGGGATATTCACCATTATCGTTTCAGACCCACCTCCCAACCCCGAGGGGACCCGACA
GGCCCGAAGGAATAGAAGAAGAAGGTGGAGAGAGAGACAGAGACAGATCCATTCGATTAGTGAACGGATC
TCGACGGTATCGCCTTTAAAAGAAAAGGGGGGATTGGGGGGTACAGTGCAGGGGAAAGAATAGTAGACAT
AATAGCAACAGACATACAAACTAAAGAATTACAAAAACAAATTACAAAAATTCAAAATTTTCGGGTTTAT
TACAGGGACAGCAGAGATCCAGTTTATCGATAAGCTTGGGAGTTCCGCGTTACATAACTTACGGTAAATG
GCCCGCCTGGCTGACCGCCCAACGACCCCCGCCCATTGACGTCAATAATGACGTATGTTCCCATAGTAAC
GCCAATAGGGACTTTCCATTGACGTCAATGGGTGGAGTATTTACGGTAAACTGCCCACTTGGCAGTACAT
CAAGTGTATCATATGCCAAGTACGCCCCCTATTGACGTCAATGACGGTAAATGGCCCGCCTGGCATTATG
CCCAGTACATGACCTTATGGGACTTTCCTACTTGGCAGTACATCTACGTATTAGTCATCGCTATTACCAT
GGTGATGCGGTTTTGGCAGTACATCAATGGGCGTGGATAGCGGTTTGACTCACGGGGATTTCCAAGTCTC
CACCCCATTGACGTCAATGGGAGTTTGTTTTGGCACCAAAATCAACGGGACTTTCCAAAATGTCGTAACA
ACTCCGCCCCATTGACGCAAATGGGCGGTAGGCGTGTACGGTGGGAGGTCTATATAAGCAGAGCTCGTTT
AGTGAACCGTCAGATCGCCTGGAGACGCCATCCACGCTGTTTTGACCTCCATAGAAGACACCGACTCTAC
TAGAGGATCGCTAGCGCTACCGGACTCAGATCTCGAGCTCAAGCTTCGAATTCTGCAGTCGACGGTACCG
CGGGCCCGCCACCATGTCTGAATATATTCGGGTAACCGAAGATGAGAACGATGAGCCCATTGAAATACCA
TCGGAAGACGATGGGACGGTGCTGCTCTCCACGGTTACAGCCCAGTTTCCAGGGGCGTGTGGGCTTCGCT
ACAGGAATCCAGTGTCTCAGTGTATGAGAGGTGTCCGGCTGGTAGAAGGAATTCTGCATGCCCCAGATGC
TGGCTGGGGAAATCTGGTGTATGTTGTCAACTATCCAAAAGATAACAAAAGAAAAATGGATGAGACAGAT
GCTTCATCAGCAGTGAAAGTGAAAAGAGCAGTCCAGAAAACATCCGATTTAATAGTGTTGGGTCTCCCAT
GGAAAACAACCGAACAGGACCTGAAAGAGTATTTTAGTACCTTTGGAGAAGTTCTTATGGTGCAGGTCAA
GAAAGATCTTAAGACTGGTCATTCAAAGGGGTTTGGCTTTGTTCGTTTTACGGAATATGAAACACAAGTG
AAAGTAATGTCACAGCGACATATGATAGATGGACGATGGTGTGACTGCAAACTTCCTAATTCTAAGCAAA
GCCAAGATGAGCCTTTGAGAAGCAGAAAAGTGTTTGTGGGGCGCTGTACAGAGGACATGACTGAGGATGA
GCTGCGGGAGTTCTTCTCTCAGTACGGGGATGTGATGGATGTCTTCATCCCCAAGCCATTCAGGGCCTTT
GCCTTTGTTACATTTGCAGATGATCAGATTGCGCAGTCTCTTTGTGGAGAGGACTTGATCATTAAAGGAA
TCAGCGTTCATATATCCAATGCCGAACCTAAGCACAATAGCAATAGACAGTTAGAAAGAAGTGGAAGATT
TGGTGGTAATCCAGGTGGCTTTGGGAATCAGGGTGGATTTGGTAATAGCAGAGGGGGTGGAGCTGGTTTG
GGAAACAATCAAGGTAGTAATATGGGTGGTGGGATGAACTTTGGTGCGTTCAGCATTAATCCAGCCATGA
TGGCTGCCGCCCAGGCAGCACTACAGAGCAGTTGGGGTATGGTGGGCATGTTAGCCAGCCAGCAGAACCA
GTCAGGCCCATCGGGTAATAACCAAAACCAAGGCAACATGCAGAGGGAGCCAAACCAGGCCTTCGGTTCT
GGAAATAACTCTTATAGTGGCTCTAATTCTGGTGCAGCAATTGGTTGGGGATCAGCATCCAATGCAGGGT
CGGGCAGTGGTTTTAATGGAGGCTTTGGCTCAAGCATGGATTCTAAGTCTTCTGGCTGGGGAATGTAGGG
GATCCCGCGACTCTAGATAATTCTACCGGGTAGGGGAGGCGCTTTTCCCAAGGCAGTCTGGAGCATGCGC
TTTAGCAGCCCCGCTGGGCACTTGGCGCTACACAAGTGGCCTCTGGCCTCGCACACATTCCACATCCACC
GGTAGGCGCCAACCGGCTCCGTTCTTTGGTGGCCCCTTCGCGCCACCTTCTACTCCTCCCCTAGTCAGGA
AGTTCCCCCCCGCCCCGCAGCTCGCGTCGTGCAGGACGTGACAAATGGAAGTAGCACGTCTCACTAGTCT
CGTGCAGATGGACAGCACCGCTGAGCAATGGAAGCGGGTAGGCCTTTGGGGCAGCGGCCAATAGCAGCTT
TGCTCCTTCGCTTTCTGGGCTCAGAGGCTGGGAAGGGGTGGGTCCGGGGGCGGGCTCAGGGGCGGGCTCA
GGGGCGGGGCGGGCGCCCGAAGGTCCTCCGGAGGCCCGGCATTCTGCACGCTTCAAAAGCGCACGTCTGC
CGCGCTGTTCTCCTCTTCCTCATCTCCGGGCCTTTCGACCTGCAGCCCAAGCTTACCATGACCGAGTACA
AGCCCACGGTGCGCCTCGCCACCCGCGACGACGTCCCCAGGGCCGTACGCACCCTCGCCGCCGCGTTCGC
CGACTACCCCGCCACGCGCCACACCGTCGATCCGGACCGCCACATCGAGCGGGTCACCGAGCTGCAAGAA
CTCTTCCTCACGCGCGTCGGGCTCGACATCGGCAAGGTGTGGGTCGCGGACGACGGCGCCGCGGTGGCGG
TCTGGACCACGCCGGAGAGCGTCGAAGCGGGGGCGGTGTTCGCCGAGATCGGCCCGCGCATGGCCGAGTT
GAGCGGTTCCCGGCTGGCCGCGCAGCAACAGATGGAAGGCCTCCTGGCGCCGCACCGGCCCAAGGAGCCC
GCGTGGTTCCTGGCCACCGTCGGCGTCTCGCCCGACCACCAGGGCAAGGGTCTGGGCAGCGCCGTCGTGC
TCCCCGGAGTGGAGGCGGCCGAGCGCGCCGGGGTGCCCGCCTTCCTGGAGACCTCCGCGCCCCGCAACCT
CCCCTTCTACGAGCGGCTCGGCTTCACCGTCACCGCCGACGTCGAGGTGCCCGAAGGACCGCGCACCTGG
TGCATGACCCGCAAGCCCGGTGCCTGACCGCGTCTGGAACAATCAACCTCTGGATTACAAAATTTGTGAA
AGATTGACTGGTATTCTTAACTATGTTGCTCCTTTTACGCTATGTGGATACGCTGCTTTAATGCCTTTGT
ATCATGCTATTGCTTCCCGTATGGCTTTCATTTTCTCCTCCTTGTATAAATCCTGGTTGCTGTCTCTTTA
TGAGGAGTTGTGGCCCGTTGTCAGGCAACGTGGCGTGGTGTGCACTGTGTTTGCTGACGCAACCCCCACT
GGTTGGGGCATTGCCACCACCTGTCAGCTCCTTTCCGGGACTTTCGCTTTCCCCCTCCCTATTGCCACGG
CGGAACTCATCGCCGCCTGCCTTGCCCGCTGCTGGACAGGGGCTCGGCTGTTGGGCACTGACAATTCCGT
GGTGTTGTCGGGGAAGCTGACGTCCTTTCCATGGCTGCTCGCCTGTGTTGCCACCTGGATTCTGCGCGGG
ACGTCCTTCTGCTACGTCCCTTCGGCCCTCAATCCAGCGGACCTTCCTTCCCGCGGCCTGCTGCCGGCTC
TGCGGCCTCTTCCGCGTCTTCGCCTTCGCCCTCAGACGAGTCGGATCTCCCTTTGGGCCGCCTCCCCGCC
TGGAATTAATTCTGCAGTCGAGACCTAGAAAAACATGGAGCAATCACAAGTAGCAATACAGCAGCTACCA
ATGCTGATTGTGCCTGGCTAGAAGCACAAGAGGAGGAGGAGGTGGGTTTTCCAGTCACACCTCAGGTACC
TTTAAGACCAATGACTTACAAGGCAGCTGTAGATCTTAGCCACTTTTTAAAAGAAAAGAGGGGACTGGAA
GGGCTAATTCACTCCCAACGAAGACAAGATATCCTTGATCTGTGGATCTACCACACACAAGGCTACTTCC
CTGATTAGCAGAACTACACACCAGGGCCAGGGGTCAGATATCCACTGACCTTTGGATGGTGCTACAAGCT
AGTACCAGTTGAGCCAGATAAGGTAGAAGAGGCCAATAAAGGAGAGAACACCAGCTTGTTACACCCTGTG
AGCCTGCATGGGATGGATGACCCGGAGAGAGAAGTGTTAGAGTGGAGGTTTGACAGCCGCCTAGCATTTC
ATCACGTGGCCCGAGAGCTGCATCCGGAGTACTTCAAGAACTGCTGATATCGAGCTTGCTACAAGGGACT
TTCCGCTGGGGACTTTCCAGGGAGGCGTGGCCTGGGCGGGACTGGGGAGTGGCGAGCCCTCAGATCCTGC
ATATAAGCAGCTGCTTTTTGCCTGTACTGGGTCTCTCTGGTTAGACCAGATCTGAGCCTGGGAGCTCTCT
GGCTAACTAGGGAACCCACTGCTTAAGCCTCAATAAAGCTTGCCTTGAGTGCTTCAAGTAGTGTGTGCCC
GTCTGTTGTGTGACTCTGGTAACTAGAGATCCCTCAGACCCTTTTAGTCAGTGTGGAAAATCTCTAGCAG
TAGTAGTTCATGTCATCTTATTATTCAGTATTTATAACTTGCAAAGAAATGAATATCAGAGAGTGAGAGG
CCTTGACATTGCTAGCGTTTTACCGTCGACCTCTAGCTAGAGCTTGGCGTAATCATGGTCATAGCTGTTT
CCTGTGTGAAATTGTTATCCGCTCACAATTCCACACAACATACGAGCCGGAAGCATAAAGTGTAAAGCCT
GGGGTGCCTAATGAGTGAGCTAACTCACATTAATTGCGTTGCGCTCACTGCCCGCTTTCCAGTCGGGAAA
CCTGTCGTGCCAGCTGCATTAATGAATCGGCCAACGCGCGGGGAGAGGCGGTTTGCGTATTGGGCGCTCT
TCCGCTTCCTCGCTCACTGACTCGCTGCGCTCGGTCGTTCGGCTGCGGCGAGCGGTATCAGCTCACTCAA
AGGCGGTAATACGGTTATCCACAGAATCAGGGGATAACGCAGGAAAGAACATGTGAGCAAAAGGCCAGCA
AAAGGCCAGGAACCGTAAAAAGGCCGCGTTGCTGGCGTTTTTCCATAGGCTCCGCCCCCCTGACGAGCAT
CACAAAAATCGACGCTCAAGTCAGAGGTGGCGAAACCCGACAGGACTATAAAGATACCAGGCGTTTCCCC
CTGGAAGCTCCCTCGTGCGCTCTCCTGTTCCGACCCTGCCGCTTACCGGATACCTGTCCGCCTTTCTCCC
TTCGGGAAGCGTGGCGCTTTCTCATAGCTCACGCTGTAGGTATCTCAGTTCGGTGTAGGTCGTTCGCTCC
AAGCTGGGCTGTGTGCACGAACCCCCCGTTCAGCCCGACCGCTGCGCCTTATCCGGTAACTATCGTCTTG
AGTCCAACCCGGTAAGACACGACTTATCGCCACTGGCAGCAGCCACTGGTAACAGGATTAGCAGAGCGAG
GTATGTAGGCGGTGCTACAGAGTTCTTGAAGTGGTGGCCTAACTACGGCTACACTAGAAGAACAGTATTT
GGTATCTGCGCTCTGCTGAAGCCAGTTACCTTCGGAAAAAGAGTTGGTAGCTCTTGATCCGGCAAACAAA
CCACCGCTGGTAGCGGTGGTTTTTTTGTTTGCAAGCAGCAGATTACGCGCAGAAAAAAAGGATCTCAAGA
AGATCCTTTGATCTTTTCTACGGGGTCTGACGCTCAGTGGAACGAAAACTCACGTTAAGGGATTTTGGTC
ATGAGATTATCAAAAAGGATCTTCACCTAGATCCTTTTAAATTAAAAATGAAGTTTTAAATCAATCTAAA
GTATATATGAGTAAACTTGGTCTGACAGTTACCAATGCTTAATCAGTGAGGCACCTATCTCAGCGATCTG
TCTATTTCGTTCATCCATAGTTGCCTGACTCCCCGTCGTGTAGATAACTACGATACGGGAGGGCTTACCA
TCTGGCCCCAGTGCTGCAATGATACCGCGAGACCCACGCTCACCGGCTCCAGATTTATCAGCAATAAACC
AGCCAGCCGGAAGGGCCGAGCGCAGAAGTGGTCCTGCAACTTTATCCGCCTCCATCCAGTCTATTAATTG
TTGCCGGGAAGCTAGAGTAAGTAGTTCGCCAGTTAATAGTTTGCGCAACGTTGTTGCCATTGCTACAGGC
ATCGTGGTGTCACGCTCGTCGTTTGGTATGGCTTCATTCAGCTCCGGTTCCCAACGATCAAGGCGAGTTA
CATGATCCCCCATGTTGTGCAAAAAAGCGGTTAGCTCCTTCGGTCCTCCGATCGTTGTCAGAAGTAAGTT
GGCCGCAGTGTTATCACTCATGGTTATGGCAGCACTGCATAATTCTCTTACTGTCATGCCATCCGTAAGA
TGCTTTTCTGTGACTGGTGAGTACTCAACCAAGTCATTCTGAGAATAGTGTATGCGGCGACCGAGTTGCT
CTTGCCCGGCGTCAATACGGGATAATACCGCGCCACATAGCAGAACTTTAAAAGTGCTCATCATTGGAAA
ACGTTCTTCGGGGCGAAAACTCTCAAGGATCTTACCGCTGTTGAGATCCAGTTCGATGTAACCCACTCGT
GCACCCAACTGATCTTCAGCATCTTTTACTTTCACCAGCGTTTCTGGGTGAGCAAAAACAGGAAGGCAAA
ATGCCGCAAAAAAGGGAATAAGGGCGACACGGAAATGTTGAATACTCATACTCTTCCTTTTTCAATATTA
TTGAAGCATTTATCAGGGTTATTGTCTCATGAGCGGATACATATTTGAATGTATTTAGAAAAATAAACAA
ATAGGGGTTCCGCGCACATTTCCCCGAAAAGTGCCACCTGACGTCGACGGATCGGGAGATCAACTTGTTT
ATTGCAGCTTATAATGGTTACAAATAAAGCAATAGCATCACAAATTTCACAAATAAAGCATTTTTTTCAC
TGCATTCTAGTTGTGGTTTGTCCAAACTCATCAATGTATCTTATCATGTCTGGATCAACTGGATAACTCA
AGCTAACCAAAATCATCCCAAACTTCCCACCCCATACCCTATTACCACTGCCAATTACCTGTGGTTTCAT
TTACTCTAAACCTGTGATTCCTCTGAATTATTTTCATTTTAAAGAAATTGTATTTGTTAAATATGT
